>Addgene plasmid #48532 | pFUSB4_GGCA | depositor full sequence | sequence record 70232 | Full Sequence
ATGTTTTCCCAGTCACGACGTTGTAAAACGACGGCCAGTCTTAAGCGTCTCATGGCCTGACCCCGGACCA
AGTGGTGGCCTATCGCCAGCAACAATGGCGGCAAGCAAGCGCTCGAAACGGTGCAGCGGCTGTTGCCGGT
GCTGTGCCAGGACCATGGCCTGACCCCGGACCAAGTGGTGGCTATCGCCAGCAACAATGGCGGCAAGCAA
GCGCTCGAAACGGTGCAGCGGCTGTTGCCGGTGCTGTGCCAGGACCATGGCCTGACTCCGGACCAAGTGG
TGGCTATCGCCAGCCACGATGGCGGCAAGCAAGCGCTCGAAACGGTGCAGCGGCTGTTGCCGGTGCTGTG
CCAGGACCATGGCCTGACCCCGGACCAAGTGGTGGCTATCGCCAGCAACATTGGCGGCAAGCAAGCGCTC
GAAACGGTGCAGCGGCTGTTGCCGGTGCTGTGCCAGGACCATGGCCTGACCCCGGACCAAGTGGTGGCTA
TCGAGACGTCTAGACCAGCCAGGACAGAAATGCCTCGACTTCGCTGCTACCCAAGGTTGCCGGGTGACGC
ACACCGTGGAAACGGATGAAGGCACGAACCCAGTGGACATAAGCCTGTTCGGTTCGTAAGCTGTAATGCA
AGTAGCGTATGCGCTCACGCAACTGGTCCAGAACCTTGACCGAACGCAGCGGTGGTAACGGCGCAGTGGC
GGTTTTCATGGCTTGTTATGACTGTTTTTTTGGGGTACAGTCTATGCCTCGGGCATCCAAGCAGCAAGCG
CGTTACGCCGTGGGTCGATGTTTGATGTTATGGAGCAGCAACGATGTTACGCAGCAGGGCAGTCGCCCTA
AAACAAAGTTAAACATTATGAGGGAAGCGGTGATCGCCGAAGTATCGACTCAACTATCAGAGGTAGTTGG
CGTCATCGAGCGCCATCTCGAACCGACGTTGCTGGCCGTACATTTGTACGGCTCCGCAGTGGATGGCGGC
CTGAAGCCACACAGTGATATTGATTTGCTGGTTACGGTGACCGTAAGGCTTGATGAAACAACGCGGCGAG
CTTTGATCAACGACCTTTTGGAAACTTCGGCTTCCCCTGGAGAGAGCGAGATTCTCCGCGCTGTAGAAGT
CACCATTGTTGTGCACGACGACATCATTCCGTGGCGTTATCCAGCTAAGCGCGAACTGCAATTTGGAGAA
TGGCAGCGCAATGACATTCTTGCAGGTATCTTCGAGCCAGCCACGATCGACATTGATCTGGCTATCTTGC
TGACAAAAGCAAGAGAACATAGCGTTGCCTTGGTAGGTCCAGCGGCGGAGGAACTCTTTGATCCGGTTCC
TGAACAGGATCTATTTGAGGCGCTAAATGAAACCTTAACGCTATGGAACTCGCCGCCCGACTGGGCTGGC
GATGAGCGAAATGTAGTGCTTACGTTGTCCCGCATTTGGTACAGCGCAGTAACCGGCAAAATCGCGCCGA
AGGATGTCGCTGCCGACTGGGCAATGGAGCGCCTGCCGGCCCAGTATCAGCCCGTCATACTTGAAGCTAG
ACAGGCTTATCTTGGACAAGAAGAAGATCGCTTGGCCTCGCGCGCAGATCAGTTGGAAGAATTTGTCCAC
TACGTGAAAGGCGAGATCACCAAGGTAGTCGGCAAATAACCCTCGAGCCACCCATGACCAAAATCCCTTA
ACGTGAGTTACGCGTCGTTCCACTGAGCGTCAGACCCCGTAGAAAAGATCAAAGGATCTTCTTGAGATCC
TTTTTTTCTGCGCGTAATCTGCTGCTTGCAAACAAAAAAACCACCGCTACCAGCGGTGGTTTGTTTGCCG
GATCAAGAGCTACCAACTCTTTTTCCGAAGGTAACTGGCTTCAGCAGAGCGCAGATACCAAATACTGTCC
TTCTAGTGTAGCCGTAGTTAGGCCACCACTTCAAGAACTCTGTAGCACCGCCTACATACCTCGCTCTGCT
AATCCTGTTACCAGTGGCTGCTGCCAGTGGCGATAAGTCGTGTCTTACCGGGTTGGACTCAAGACGATAG
TTACCGGATAAGGCGCAGCGGTCGGGCTGAACGGGGGGTTCGTGCACACAGCCCAGCTTGGAGCGAACGA
CCTACACCGAACTGAGATACCTACAGCGTGAGCATTGAGAAAGCGCCACGCTTCCCGAAGGGAGAAAGGC
GGACAGGTATCCGGTAAGCGGCAGGGTCGGAACAGGAGAGCGCACGAGGGAGCTTCCAGGGGGAAACGCC
TGGTATCTTTATAGTCCTGTCGGGTTTCGCCACCTCTGACTTGAGCGTCGATTTTTGTGATGCTCGTCAG
GGGGGCGGAGCCTATGGAAAAACGCCAGCAACGCGGCCTTTTTACGGTTCCTGGCCTTTTGCTGGCCTTT
TGCTCACATGTTCTTTCCTGCGTTATCCCCTGATTCTGTGGATAACCGTATTACCGCCTTTGAGTGAGCT
GATACCGCTCGCCGCAGCCGAACGACCGAGCGCAGCGAGTCAGTGAGCGAGGAAGCGGAAGAGCGCCCAA
TACGCAAACCGCCTCTCCCCGCGCGTTGGCCGATTCATTAATGCAGCTGGCACGACAGGTTTCCCGACTG
GAAAGCGGGCAGTGAGCGCAACGCAATTAATACGCGTACCGCTAGCCAGGAAGAGTTTGTAGAAACGCAA
AAAGGCCATCCGTCAGGATGGCCTTCTGCTTAGTTTGATGCCTGGCAGTTTATGGCGGGCGTCCTGCCCG
CCACCCTCCGGGCCGTTGCTTCACAACGTTCAAATCCGCTCCCGGCGGATTTGTCCTACTCAGGAGAGCG
TTCACCGACAAACAACAGATAAAACGAAAGGCCCAGTCTTCCGACTGAGCCTTTCGTTTTATTTGATGCC
TGGCAGTTCCCTACTCTCGCGTTAACGCTAGCATGG
Features (pLannotate 1.2.2; 8 found; start..end, strand, type, name):
      3..39      -  CDS            lacZα (fragment): LacZα fragment of β-galactosidase; lacZ fragment
    596..619     +  promoter       Pc promoter (fragment): intI1 (promoter lies within the coding sequence); class 1 integron promoter
    795..851     +  CDS            GmR (fragment): gentamycin acetyltransferase; aacC1; confers resistance to gentamycin
    858..1649    +  CDS            SmR: aminoglycoside adenylyltransferase (Murphy, 1985); aadA; confers resistance to spectinomycin and streptomycin
   1742..2330    +  rep_origin     ori: high-copy-number ColE1/pMB1/pBR322/pUC origin of replication
   2513..2605    +  CDS            lacI (fragment): lac repressor; lacI; The lac repressor binds to the lac operator to inhibit transcription in E. coli. This inhibition can be relieved by adding lactose or isopropyl-β-D-thiogalactopyranoside (IPTG).
   2660..2687    -  terminator     rrnB T2 terminator: transcription terminator T2 from the E. coli rrnB gene
   2819..2862    +  terminator     rrnB T1 terminator: Escherichia coli rrnB; transcription terminator T1 from the E. coli rrnB gene
