[The description below was written by a language model from this plasmid's Addgene catalogue record and pLannotate feature annotations shown in this document.]
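Description:
pFUSB4_GGCA is a small (about 2.9 kb) bacterial intermediate plasmid from a Golden Gate TALEN assembly system. It is built on the pFUS_B4 array vector and carries a pre-assembled block of four synthetic TAL effector repeats. The repeat-variable diresidues are NN NN HD NI, which under the standard TALE code recognise G, G, C and A respectively, hence the name. Although the catalogue files it under mammalian expression and TALEN, the annotated features show no eukaryotic promoter, nuclease domain or polyadenylation signal. It is therefore best understood as a cloning module rather than an expression construct in its own right.

The plasmid replicates in E. coli from a high-copy ColE1/pUC-type origin and is selected with spectinomycin through the aadA (SmR) aminoglycoside adenylyltransferase gene. That gene sits downstream of a class 1 integron Pc promoter fragment and a remnant of a gentamicin acetyltransferase gene. Short leftovers of lacZα and lacI, together with rrnB T1 and T2 terminators, are also annotated. The lacZα remnant is consistent with a screening cassette having been displaced when the repeats were inserted, though the record does not say this. The feature table does not annotate the repeat array itself, which presumably lies in the unannotated stretch of the sequence.

The depositor notes that the plasmid was made by Golden Gate cloning. The associated work describes a simplified 15-RVD GoldyTALEN design for in vivo genome engineering. In that context, ready-made four-repeat modules like this one appear intended to be combined with other repeat blocks into a final TALEN backbone, which would speed construction of custom nucleases.
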