Addgene plasmid #48532: pFUSB4_GGCA
Depositing lab: Stephen Ekker. Depositing organization: Mayo Foundation for Medical Education and Research. Publication: High Efficiency In Vivo Genome Engineering with a Simplified 15-RVD GoldyTALEN Design. Ma AC, Lee HB, Clark KJ, Ekker SC. PLoS One. 2013 May 29;8(5):e65259. doi: 10.1371/journal.pone.0065259. Print 2013. PubMed 23734242.
Backbone
  Vector backbone: pFUS_B4
  Vector type: Mammalian Expression, TALEN
Growth in bacteria
  Bacterial resistance: Spectinomycin, 50 μg/mL
  Growth temperature: 37°C
  Growth strain: Top10
  Copy number: Unknown
Gene/Insert
  Gene/Insert name: RVD sequence: NN NN HD NI
  Species: Synthetic
  Cloning method: Unknown
  Sequencing primers: 5′ ttgatgcctggcagttccct; 3′ cgaaccgaacaggcttatgt
Terms and licenses: Academic/Nonprofit Terms; Industry Terms: Not Available to Industry
Depositor comments: Plasmid was created using Golden Gate cloning.
How to cite: pFUSB4_GGCA was a gift from Stephen Ekker (Addgene plasmid # 48532 ; http://n2t.net/addgene:48532 ; RRID:Addgene_48532)
