>Addgene plasmid #48532 | pFUSB4_GGCA | addgene partial sequence | sequence record 70922 | pCR8_F1 5'-ttgatgcctggcagttccct-3'
TCACGACGTTGTAAAACGACGGCCAGTCTTAAGCGTCTCATGGCCTGACCCCGGACCAAGTGGTGGCTAT
CGCCAGCAACAATGGCGGCAAGCAAGCGCTCGAAACGGTGCAGCGGCTGTTGCCGGTGCTGTGCCAGGAC
CATGGCCTGACCCCGGACCAAGTGGTGGCTATCGCCAGCAACAATGGCGGCAAGCAAGCGCTCGAAACGG
TGCAGCGGCTGTTGCCGGTGCTGTGCCAGGACCATGGCCTGACTCCGGACCAAGTGGTGGCTATCGCCAG
CCACGATGGCGGCAAGCAAGCGCTCGAAACGGTGCAGCGGCTGTTGCCGGTGCTGTGCCAGGACCATGGC
CTGACCCCGGACCAAGTGGTGGCTATCGCCAGCAACATTGGCGGCAAGCAAGCGCTCGAAACGGTGCAGC
GGCTGTTGCCGGTGCTGTGCCAGGACCATGGCCTGACCCCGGACCAAGTGGTGGCTATCGAGACGTCTAG
ACCAGCCAGGACAGAAATGCCTCGACTTCGCTGCTACCCAAGGTTGCCGGGTGACGCACACCGTGGAAAC
GGATGAAGGCACGAACCCAGTGGACATAAGCCTGTTCGGTTCGTAAGCTGTAATGCAAGTAGCGTATGCG
CTCACGCAACTGGTCCAGAACCTTGACCGAACGCAGCGGTGGTAACGGCGCAGTGGCGGTTTTCATGGCT
TGTTATGACTGTTTTTTTGGGGTACAGTCTATGCCTCGGGCATCCAAGCAGCAAGCGCGTTACGCCGTGG
GTCGATGTTTGATGTTATGGAGCAGCAACGATGTTACGCAGCAGGGCAGTCGCCCTAAAACAAAGTTAAA
CATTATGAGGGAAGCGGTGATCGCCGAAGTATCGACTCAACTATCA
